Addgene plasmid #86269: pFETCh_KLF11
Purpose: Donor vector for 3' FLAG tag of human KLF11
Depositing lab: Eric Mendenhall & Richard M. Myers. Depositing organization: University of Alabama in Huntsville. Publication: CETCh-seq: CRISPR epitope tagging ChIP-seq of DNA-binding proteins. Savic D, Partridge EC, Newberry KM, Smith SB, Meadows SK, Roberts BS, Mackiewicz M, Mendenhall EM, Myers RM. Genome Res. 2015 Sep 9. 10.1101/gr.193540.115 PubMed 26355004.
Backbone
  Vector backbone: pFETCh_Donor
  Vector type: CRISPR
Growth in bacteria
  Bacterial resistance: Kanamycin, 50 μg/mL
  Growth temperature: 37°C
  Growth strain: DH5alpha
  Copy number: High Copy
Gene/Insert
  Gene/Insert name: KLF11 homology arms
  Species: H. sapiens (human)
  Entrez Gene: KLF11 (a.k.a. FKLF, FKLF1, MODY7, TIEG2, Tieg3)
  Tag / fusion protein: 3XFLAG-P2A-NeoR (C terminal on insert)
  Cloning method: Gibson Cloning
  Sequencing primers: 5′ acgcctgtgaaaccgtacta; 3′ aactgttgggaagggcgatc
Terms and licenses: Academic/Nonprofit Terms; Industry Terms: Not Available to Industry
Depositor comments: This plasmid was co-transfected along with PX458_KLF11_1 and PX458_KLF11_2 into HepG2 cells, and genomic editing was verified by PCR. The donor nucleotide sequence in the final codon of the KLF11 gene is modified to discourage sgRNA recognition, while retaining the native amino acid sequence. We performed ChIP-seq on this cell line using anti-FLAG Sigma F1804 and obtained data that passed our quality tests. Immunoprecipitation with anti-FLAG Sigma F1804 followed by mass spectrometry identified KLF11. All released data, including ChIP-seq files and validation data, are available at the ENCODE web portal: https://www.encodeproject.org/search/?searchTerm=flag&type=Experiment&lab.title=Richard+Myers%2C+HAIB . Note: This plasmid is part of the Mendenhall and Meyers CRISPR-based Tagging system to add a tag (currently using FLAG) to endogenous proteins. Please see https://www.addgene.org/crispr/tagging/ for more details.
How to cite: pFETCh_KLF11 was a gift from Eric Mendenhall & Richard M. Myers (Addgene plasmid # 86269 ; http://n2t.net/addgene:86269 ; RRID:Addgene_86269)
