[The description below was written by a language model from this plasmid's Addgene catalogue record and pLannotate feature annotations shown in this document.]
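Description:
pFETCh_KLF11 is a homology-directed repair donor plasmid built on the pFETCh_Donor backbone for CRISPR-based epitope tagging of the endogenous human KLF11 gene at its 3' end. It is propagated in E. coli as a high-copy plasmid through a ColE1/pUC-type origin and selected with kanamycin through a bacterial KanR (aph(3')-Ia) gene. Remnants of a pUC-style cloning region (lac promoter and operator, MCS and lacZα fragments) are also annotated.

The payload is a promoterless 3XFLAG-P2A-NeoR cassette flanked by KLF11 homology arms that were introduced by Gibson cloning. The feature table shows the C-terminal portion of the KLF11 coding sequence lying directly upstream of the 3xFLAG sequence, followed by the neo coding region. The P2A element and the downstream homology arm are not separately annotated. After correct integration, the native KLF11 locus should express KLF11 fused to 3xFLAG, while the self-cleaving P2A peptide releases neomycin phosphotransferase as a separate protein, so that drug resistance depends on in-frame insertion at an expressed locus. The final KLF11 codon in the donor is silently altered to discourage sgRNA recognition. Upstream of the 5' arm, the annotation shows CMV promoter and enhancer fragments and a truncated HSV thymidine kinase gene. That gene confers sensitivity to ganciclovir-type analogs and would be suited to counterselecting random integration of the backbone, although the record does not state this use.

According to the depositor, the donor was co-transfected into HepG2 cells with two PX458-based KLF11 guide plasmids. Editing was confirmed by PCR, and the tagged line gave anti-FLAG ChIP-seq data that passed quality checks and mass spectrometry identification of KLF11, as part of the CETCh-seq approach.
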