Features (pLannotate 1.2.2; 20 found; start..end, strand, type, name):
     27..615     +  rep_origin     ori: high-copy-number ColE1/pMB1/pBR322/pUC origin of replication
    984..1073    +  CDS            lacI (fragment): lac repressor; lacI; The lac repressor binds to the lac operator to inhibit transcription in E. coli. This inhibition can be relieved by adding lactose or isopropyl-β-D-thiogalactopyranoside (IPTG).
   1086..1107    +  protein_bind   CAP binding site: CAP binding activates transcription in the presence of cAMP. E. coli catabolite activator protein
   1122..1152    +  promoter       lac promoter: promoter for the E. coli lac operon
   1160..1176    +  protein_bind   lac operator: The lac repressor binds to the lac operator to inhibit transcription in E. coli. This inhibition can be relieved by adding lactose or isopropyl-β-D-thiogalactopyranoside (IPTG). lac repressor encoded by lacI
   1213..1268    -  misc_feature   MCS: pUC18/19 multiple cloning site
   1269..1288    -  misc_feature   MCS (fragment): pUC18/19 multiple cloning site
   1294..1376    +  enhancer       CMV enhancer (fragment): human cytomegalovirus immediate early enhancer; contains an 18-bp deletion relative to the standard CMV enhancer
   1448..1465    -  promoter       CMV promoter (fragment): human cytomegalovirus (CMV) immediate early promoter
   1528..1579    +  promoter       CMVd2 promoter: truncated human cytomegalovirus (CMV) immediate early promoter that yields moderately reduced expression relative to the full-length promoter
   1670..1741    -  CDS            UL24_HHV11 (fragment): Experimental evidence at protein level: Swiss-Prot protein existence level 1. May participate in nuclear egress of viral particles. Plays a role in the dispersal of several host nucleolar proteins including NCL/nucleolin and NPM1. Since deletion of host NCL/nucleolin negatively impact on nuclear egress, UL24 supposedly acts on this process through its effect on host nucleoli. From Human herpesvirus 1 (strain 17) (HHV-1) (Human herpes simplex virus 1).
   1811..2806    +  CDS            ΔTK: truncated herpes simplex virus thymidine kinase (Salomon et al., 1995) confers sensitivity to nucleoside analogs such as acyclovir or ganciclovir
   2918..3079    +  CDS            UL122 (fragment): VIE2_HCMVT - Experimental evidence at protein level: Swiss-Prot protein existence level 1. Stimulates viral early and late gene expression and thus play a crucial role in the regulation of productive infection. In addition, activates quiescent cells to reenter the cell cycle and upregulates several E2F-responsive genes, which are responsible for pushing the cell into S phase. In S-phase, inhibits cellular DNA synthesis and blocks further cell cycle progression. From Human cytomegalovirus (strain Towne) (HHV-5) (Human herpesvirus 5).
   3543..3803    +  CDS            KLF11 (fragment): KLF11_HUMAN - Also known as FKLF, TIEG2. Experimental evidence at protein level: Swiss-Prot protein existence level 1. Transcription factor (PubMed:9748269, PubMed:10207080). Activates the epsilon- and gamma-globin gene promoters and, to a much lower degree, the beta-globin gene and represses promoters containing SP1-like binding inhibiting cell growth (PubMed:9748269, PubMed:10207080, PubMed:16131492). Represses transcription of SMAD7 which enhances TGF-beta signaling (By similarity). Induces apoptosis (By similarity). From Homo sapiens (Human).
   3837..3890    +  CDS            3xFLAG (fragment): three tandem FLAG® epitope tags
   3894..3918    +  CDS            3xFLAG (fragment): three tandem FLAG® epitope tags
   4002..4793    +  CDS            neo: KKA2_KLEPN - Also known as kan, nptII. Experimental evidence at protein level: Swiss-Prot protein existence level 1. Resistance to kanamycin, neomycin, paromomycin, ribostamycin, butirosin and gentamicin B. From Klebsiella pneumoniae.
   5564..5720    +  CDS            lacZα (fragment): LacZα fragment of β-galactosidase; lacZ fragment
   5802..6617    -  CDS            KanR: aminoglycoside phosphotransferase; aph(3')-Ia; confers resistance to kanamycin in bacteria or G418 (Geneticin®) in eukaryotes
   6802..6942    +  CDS            TRA2_ECOLX (fragment): Protein predicted: Swiss-Prot protein existence level 4. Required for transposition of transposon Tn903. From Escherichia coli.
>Addgene plasmid #86269 | pFETCh_KLF11 | addgene full sequence | sequence record 170768 | Addgene NGS Result
CCCGTAGAAAAGATCAAAGGATCTTCTTGAGATCCTTTTTTTCTGCGCGTAATCTGCTGCTTGCAAACAA
AAAAACCACCGCTACCAGCGGTGGTTTGTTTGCCGGATCAAGAGCTACCAACTCTTTTTCCGAAGGTAAC
TGGCTTCAGCAGAGCGCAGATACCAAATACTGTTCTTCTAGTGTAGCCGTAGTTAGGCCACCACTTCAAG
AACTCTGTAGCACCGCCTACATACCTCGCTCTGCTAATCCTGTTACCAGTGGCTGCTGCCAGTGGCGATA
AGTCGTGTCTTACCGGGTTGGACTCAAGACGATAGTTACCGGATAAGGCGCAGCGGTCGGGCTGAACGGG
GGGTTCGTGCACACAGCCCAGCTTGGAGCGAACGACCTACACCGAACTGAGATACCTACAGCGTGAGCTA
TGAGAAAGCGCCACGCTTCCCGAAGGGAGAAAGGCGGACAGGTATCCGGTAAGCGGCAGGGTCGGAACAG
GAGAGCGCACGAGGGAGCTTCCAGGGGGAAACGCCTGGTATCTTTATAGTCCTGTCGGGTTTCGCCACCT
CTGACTTGAGCGTCGATTTTTGTGATGCTCGTCAGGGGGGCGGAGCCTATGGAAAAACGCCAGCAACGCG
GCCTTTTTACGGTTCCTGGCCTTTTGCTGGCCTTTTGCTCACATGTTCTTTCCTGCGTTATCCCCTGATT
CTGTGGATAACCGTATTACCGCCTTTGAGTGAGCTGATACCGCTCGCCGCAGCCGAACGACCGAGCGCAG
CGAGTCAGTGAGCGAGGAAGCGGAAGAAGCTCGCACATTCAGCAGCGTTTTTCAGCGCGTTTTCGATCAA
CGTTTCAATGTTGGTATCAACACCAGGTTTAACTTTGAACTTATCGGCACTGACGGTTACTGATTTTGAA
CTTTTGCTTTGCCACGGAACGGTCTGCGTTGTCGGGAAGATGCGTGATCTGATCCTTCAACTCAGCAAAA
GTTCCCAATACGCAAACCGCCTCTCCCCGCGCGTTGGCCGATTCATTAATGCAGCTGGCACGACAGGTTT
CCCGACTGGAAAGCGGGCAGTGAGCGCAACGCAATTAATGTGAGTTAGCTCACTCATTAGGCACCCCAGG
CTTTACACTTTATGCTTCCGGCTCGTATGTTGTGTGGAATTGTGAGCGGATAACAATTTCACACAGGAAA
CAGCTATGACCATGATTACGCCAAGCTTGCATGCCTGCAGGTCGACTCTAGAGGATCCCCGGGTACCGAG
CTCGAATTAGCTTGCATGCCTGCAGGTCAATTCCCTGGCATTATGCCCAGTACATGACCTTATGGGACTT
TCCTACTTGGCAGTACATCTACGTATTAGTCATCGCTATTACCATGGTGATGCGGTTTTGGCAGTACATC
AATGGGCGTGGATAGCGGTTTGACTCACGGGGATTTCAAGTCTCCACCCCATTGACGTCAATGGGAGTTT
GTTTTGGCACCAAAATCAACGGGACTTTCCAAAATGTCGTAACAACTCCGCCCCATTGACGCAAATGGGC
GGTAGGCGTGTACGGTGGGAGGTCTATATAAGCAGAGCTCGTTTAGTGAACCGTCAGATCGCCTGGAGAC
GCCATCCACGCTGTTTTGACCTCCATAGGAGACACCGGGACCGATCCAGCCTGGGGATCCCGACCATGGC
TTCGTACCCCTGCCATCAACACGCGTCTGCGTTCGACCAGGCTGCGCGTTCTCGCGGCCATAGCAACCGA
CGTACGGCGTTGCGCCCTCGCCGGCAGCAAGAAGCCACGGAAGTCCGCCTGGAGCAGAAAATGCCCACGC
TACTGCGGGTTTATATAGACGGTCCTCACGGGATGGGGAAAACCACCACCACGCAACTGCTGGTGGCCCT
GGGTTCGCGCGACGATATCGTCTACGTACCCGAGCCGATGACTTACTGGCAGGTGCTGGGGGCTTCCGAG
ACAATCGCGAACATCTACACCACACAACACCGCCTCGACCAGGGTGAGATATCGGCCGGGGACGCGGCGG
TGGTAATGACAAGCGCCCAGATAACAATGGGCATGCCTTATGCCGTGACCGACGCCGTTCTGGCTCCTCA
TATCGGGGGGGAGGCTGGGAGCTCACATGCCCCGCCCCCGGCCCTCACCCTCATCTTCGACCGCCATCCC
ATCGCCGCCCTCCTGTGCTACCCGGCCGCGCGATACCTTATGGGCAGCATGACCCCCCAGGCCGTGCTGG
CGTTCGTGGCCCTCATCCCGCCGACCTTGCCCGGCACAAACATCGTGTTGGGGGCCCTTCCGGAGGACAG
ACACATCGACCGCCTGGCCAAACGCCAGCGCCCCGGCGAGCGGCTTGACCTGGCTATGCTGGCCGCGATT
CGCCGCGTTTACGGGCTGCTTGCCAATACGGTGCGGTATCTGCAGGGCGGCGGGTCGTGGCGGGAGGATT
GGGGACAGCTTTCGGGGACGGCCGTGCCGCCCCAGGGTGCCGAGCCCCAGAGCAACGCGGGCCCACGACC
CCATATCGGGGACACGTTATTTACCCTGTTTCGGGCCCCCGAGTTGCTGGCCCCCAACGGCGACCTGTAC
AACGTGTTTGCCTGGGCCTTGGACGTCTTGGCCAAACGCCTCCGTCCCATGCACGTCTTTATCCTGGATT
ACGACCAATCGCCCGCCGGCTGCCGGGACGCCCTGCTGCAACTTACCTCCGGGATGGTCCAGACCCACGT
CACCACCCCCGGCTCCATACCGACGATCTGCGACCTGGCGCGCACGTTTGCCCGGGAGATGGGGGAGGCT
AACTGAGGATCCCACGTCACTATTGTATACTCTATATTATACTCTATGTTATACTCTGTAATCCTACTCA
ATAAACGTGTCACGCCTGTGAAACCGTACTAAGTCTCCCGTGTATTCTTATCACCATCAGGTGACATCCT
CGCCCAGGCTGTCAATCATGCCGGTATCGATTCCAGTAGCACCGGCCCCACGCTGACAACCCACTCTTGC
AGCGTTAGCAGCGCCCCTCTTAACAAGCCGACCCCCACCAGCGTCGCGGTTACTAACACTCCTCTCCCCG
ACCTGCAGCCCAGCTGTGAGCCACTGCGCCTGGCTGGATGCTACATTTTTAATTAATTTATTTTTGTTTT
TTGGTAAAGATTGGGTTTTACTTTGTTGCCCAGGCTAGTCTGGAACTCCTGTGCTCAACTGATCGTCTCC
AGCCTCCCAAAGTGCTGCGATTATAGGTTTGAGCCGCTGTACTTGTACTTCGCCTGATTTATTTTTAAAT
ATATTTTGAAAGATTAGCTTGAAATCTTTGGGTGCTAACATAGCTGCATCTTAAGTGTGGGAGGAATAAA
TGCCTTTTGGAGGATTTCTTGACCCAAATCATCCAATTCCAGAGTAATAAGATACCACTTTCTTCTGAGT
TTGATGAACACGATTTTAAAATGACATGAATTAACCCCTTGAATAAGGTGCTTAGCGTTTCCTTTCTCTT
TAATATGTATTTTCTCACCTCACAGGGGAGAAGCCTTTCAACTGCAGCTGGGATGGCTGTGATAAAAAGT
TTGCTCGTTCGGATGAGCTGTCACGCCACCGCAGAACTCACACAGGGGAGAAGAAGTTTGTGTGCCCGGT
GTGTGACCGACGTTTCATGCGCAGTGACCACCTGACGAAGCATGCCCGGCGCCACATGACGACCAAGAAG
ATCCCAGGCTGGCAGGCAGAGGTTGGCAAGCTGAACAGAATCGCCTCTGCAGAGAGCCCGGGGAGCCCAC
TGGTGAGCATGCCAGCCTCTGCAGGGAGCGGAGGAGGTTCCGGTGGAGGTGGTTCTGGAGATTACAAGGA
TGACGACGATAAGGGCGATTACAAGGATGACGACGATAAGGGAGATTACAAGGATGACGACGATAAGGTT
TCAGGAAGCGGAGCTACTAACTTCAGCCTGCTGAAGCAGGCTGGAGACGTGGAGGAGAACCCTGGACCTG
GATCGTTTCGCATGATTGAACAAGATGGATTGCACGCAGGTTCTCCGGCCGCTTGGGTGGAGAGGCTATT
CGGCTATGACTGGGCACAACAGACAATCGGCTGCTCTGATGCCGCCGTGTTCCGGCTGTCAGCGCAGGGG
CGCCCGGTTCTTTTTGTCAAGACCGACCTGTCCGGTGCCCTGAATGAACTGCAGGACGAGGCAGCGCGGC
TATCGTGGCTGGCCACGACGGGCGTTCCTTGCGCAGCTGTGCTCGACGTTGTCACTGAAGCGGGAAGGGA
CTGGCTGCTATTGGGCGAAGTGCCGGGGCAGGATCTCCTGTCATCTCACCTTGCTCCTGCCGAGAAAGTA
TCCATCATGGCTGATGCAATGCGGCGGCTGCATACGCTTGATCCGGCTACCTGCCCATTCGACCACCAAG
CGAAACATCGCATCGAGCGAGCACGTACTCGGATGGAAGCCGGTCTTGTCGATCAGGATGATCTGGACGA
AGAGCATCAGGGGCTCGCGCCAGCCGAACTGTTCGCCAGGCTCAAGGCGCGCATGCCCGACGGCGAGGAT
CTCGTCGTGACCCATGGCGATGCCTGCTTGCCGAATATCATGGTGGAAAATGGCCGCTTTTCTGGATTCA
TCGACTGTGGCCGGCTGGGTGTGGCCGACCGCTATCAGGACATAGCGTTGGCTACCCGTGATATTGCTGA
AGAGCTTGGCGGCGAATGGGCTGACCGCTTCCTCGTGCTTTACGGTATCGCCGCTCCCGATTCGCAGCGC
ATCGCCTTCTATCGCCTTCTTGACGAGTTCTTCTGATTCGAACATCATTAGGACATCACTCATGGGATTT
TTAAAAAGCCTCTTTCCAGGAATGGAACTGATGGATTCCTCTCCCACTGCCTCACCCAAAAAAAACGGTC
TTGGCGGCCTAGGGGAAGATCGGGGAGCTGGTTTTGATGAAAGTATGTTAACTTTTCTTTTCCACTTGGG
ACCCTGTTCAGTATCTTTTGTAGTTTCAGAAGTTTTTTTGTTTTGGTTTTTTTTTTAAAGAAATGGTAGA
AAATTTGATAATCTGAATCACCAGCATTCAAACAAATATTTCGGCAATAAAGTTTACAAAATCTGGATTT
TTACAACCTTTTCTATTGATGTTTTGTAGAAATAAGACAGGGTACTAATTTTTATACTGGTTTTTAGAAA
AATATTTATATTGTTGGTGCTCAAATCACCAATTTCTAGCTAGATCATTTTGCAGCCTTCTTTTCAGTGT
TTAATAACAAAGTTTTTCCTAATGGCCCTTCTTTTAGTAAACTGGACATGTTATTCCACTACAAAAACCA
CAAGTTATCTGGCCTTTTAGATCTTTTTGGAATCGGACCTGGTTGAGTAAGGACCTCTTAAAAGGGAAAA
ATAAATTTTGCCGTCAGCTTCTTCATAACGTTTTCAAGGAAATTCTAGGCAATCATTCCTGTCACCAAAG
AACTAAAATTTTGGTTGACTGGAACTAGTGAGCTGTGTCCATGGTGTGTCATGACTTGGAAAGTCCTCTC
CACTGACTGTAGCCTCCAATTCACTGGCCGTCGTTCACTGGCCGTCGTTTTACAACGTCGTGACTGGGAA
AACCCTGGCGTTACCCAACTTAATCGCCTTGCAGCACATCCCCCTTTCGCCAGCTGGCGTAATAGCGAAG
AGGCCCGCACCGATCGCCCTTCCCAACAGTTGCGCAGCCTGAATGGCGAATGCGATTTATTCAACAAAGC
CGCCGTCCCGTCAAGTCAGCGTAATGCTCTGCCAGTGTTACAACCAATTAACCAATTCTGATTAGAAAAA
CTCATCGAGCATCAAATGAAACTGCAATATATTCATATCAGGATTATCAATACCATATTTTTGAAAAAGC
CGTTTCTGTAATGAAGGAGAAAACTCACCGAGGCAGTTCCATAGGATGGCAAGATCCTGGTATCGGTCTG
CGATTCCGACTCGTCCAACATCAATACAACCTATTAATTTCCCCTCGTCAAAAATAAGGTTATCAAGTGA
GAAATCACCATGAGTGACGACTGAATCCGGTGAGAATGGCAAAAGCTTATGCATTTCTTTCCAGACTTGT
TCAACAGGCCAGCCATTACGCTCGTCATCAAAATCACTCGCATCAACCAAACCGTTATTCATTCGTGATT
GCGCCTGAGCGAGACGAAATACGCGATCGCTGTTAAAAGGACAATTACAAACAGGAATCGAATGCAACCG
GCGCAGGAACACTGCCAGCGCATCAACAATATTTTCACCTGAATCAGGATATTCTTCTAATACCTGGAAT
GCTGTTTTCCCGGGGATCGCAGTGGTGAGTAACCATGCATCATCAGGAGTACGGATAAAATGCTTGATGG
TCGGAAGAGGCATAAATTCCGTCAGCCAGTTTAGTCTGACCATCTCATCTGTAACATCATTGGCAACGCT
ACCTTTGCCATGTTTCAGAAACAACTCTGGCGCATCGGGCTTCCCATACAATCGATAGATTGTCGCACCT
GATTGCCCGACATTATCGCGAGCCCATTTATACCCATATAAATCAGCATCCATGTTGGAATTTAATCGCG
GCTTCGAGCAAGACGTTTCCCGTTGAATATGGCTCATAACACCCCTTGTATTACTGTTTATGTAAGCAGA
CAGTTTTATTGTTCATGATGATATATTTTTATCTTGTGCAATGTAACATCAGAGATTTTGAGACACAACG
TGGCTTTGTTGAATAAATCGAACTTTTGCTGAGTTGAAGGATCAGATCACGCATCTTCCCGACAACGCAG
ACCGTTCCGTGGCAAAGCAAAAGTTCAAAATCACCAACTGGTCCACCTACAACAAAGCTCTCATCAACCG
TGGCTCCCTCACTTTCTGGCTGGATGATGGGGCGATTCAGGCCTGGTATGAGTCAGCAACACCTTCTTCA
CGAGGCAGACCTCTCGACGGAGTTCCACTGAGCGTCAGAC
